>Addgene plasmid #218649 | msPlekha3 (msFapp1) g2 lentiCRISPRv2-opti | addgene full sequence | sequence record 431991 | Addgene NGS Result
GACATTGATTATTGACTAGTTATTAATAGTAATCAATTACGGGGTCATTAGTTCATAGCCCATATATGGA
GTTCCGCGTTACATAACTTACGGTAAATGGCCCGCCTGGCTGACCGCCCAACGACCCCCGCCCATTGACG
TCAATAATGACGTATGTTCCCATAGTAACGCCAATAGGGACTTTCCATTGACGTCAATGGGTGGAGTATT
TACGGTAAACTGCCCACTTGGCAGTACATCAAGTGTATCATATGCCAAGTACGCCCCCTATTGACGTCAA
TGACGGTAAATGGCCCGCCTGGCATTATGCCCAGTACATGACCTTATGGGACTTTCCTACTTGGCAGTAC
ATCTACGTATTAGTCATCGCTATTACCATGGTGATGCGGTTTTGGCAGTACATCAATGGGCGTGGATAGC
GGTTTGACTCACGGGGATTTCCAAGTCTCCACCCCATTGACGTCAATGGGAGTTTGTTTTGGCACCAAAA
TCAACGGGACTTTCCAAAATGTCGTAACAACTCCGCCCCATTGACGCAAATGGGCGGTAGGCGTGTACGG
TGGGAGGTCTATATAAGCAGCGCGTTTTGCCTGTACTGGGTCTCTCTGGTTAGACCAGATCTGAGCCTGG
GAGCTCTCTGGCTAACTAGGGAACCCACTGCTTAAGCCTCAATAAAGCTTGCCTTGAGTGCTTCAAGTAG
TGTGTGCCCGTCTGTTGTGTGACTCTGGTAACTAGAGATCCCTCAGACCCTTTTAGTCAGTGTGGAAAAT
CTCTAGCAGTGGCGCCCGAACAGGGACTTGAAAGCGAAAGGGAAACCAGAGGAGCTCTCTCGACGCAGGA
CTCGGCTTGCTGAAGCGCGCACGGCAAGAGGCGAGGGGCGGCGACTGGTGAGTACGCCAAAAATTTTGAC
TAGCGGAGGCTAGAAGGAGAGAGATGGGTGCGAGAGCGTCAGTATTAAGCGGGGGAGAATTAGATCGCGA
TGGGAAAAAATTCGGTTAAGGCCAGGGGGAAAGAAAAAATATAAATTAAAACATATAGTATGGGCAAGCA
GGGAGCTAGAACGATTCGCAGTTAATCCTGGCCTGTTAGAAACATCAGAAGGCTGTAGACAAATACTGGG
ACAGCTACAACCATCCCTTCAGACAGGATCAGAAGAACTTAGATCATTATATAATACAGTAGCAACCCTC
TATTGTGTGCATCAAAGGATAGAGATAAAAGACACCAAGGAAGCTTTAGACAAGATAGAGGAAGAGCAAA
ACAAAAGTAAGACCACCGCACAGCAAGCGGCCGCTGATCTTCAGACCTGGAGGAGGAGATATGAGGGACA
ATTGGAGAAGTGAATTATATAAATATAAAGTAGTAAAAATTGAACCATTAGGAGTAGCACCCACCAAGGC
AAAGAGAAGAGTGGTGCAGAGAGAAAAAAGAGCAGTGGGAATAGGAGCTTTGTTCCTTGGGTTCTTGGGA
GCAGCAGGAAGCACTATGGGCGCAGCGTCAATGACGCTGACGGTACAGGCCAGACAATTATTGTCTGGTA
TAGTGCAGCAGCAGAACAATTTGCTGAGGGCTATTGAGGCGCAACAGCATCTGTTGCAACTCACAGTCTG
GGGCATCAAGCAGCTCCAGGCAAGAATCCTGGCTGTGGAAAGATACCTAAAGGATCAACAGCTCCTGGGG
ATTTGGGGTTGCTCTGGAAAACTCATTTGCACCACTGCTGTGCCTTGGAATGCTAGTTGGAGTAATAAAT
CTCTGGAACAGATTTGGAATCACACGACCTGGATGGAGTGGGACAGAGAAATTAACAATTACACAAGCTT
AATACACTCCTTAATTGAAGAATCGCAAAACCAGCAAGAAAAGAATGAACAAGAATTATTGGAATTAGAT
AAATGGGCAAGTTTGTGGAATTGGTTTAACATAACAAATTGGCTGTGGTATATAAAATTATTCATAATGA
TAGTAGGAGGCTTGGTAGGTTTAAGAATAGTTTTTGCTGTACTTTCTATAGTGAATAGAGTTAGGCAGGG
ATATTCACCATTATCGTTTCAGACCCACCTCCCAACCCCGAGGGGACCCGACAGGCCCGAAGGAATAGAA
GAAGAAGGTGGAGAGAGAGACAGAGACAGATCCATTCGATTAGTGAACGGATCGGCACTGCGTGCGCCAA
TTCTGCAGACAAATGGCAGTATTCATCCACAATTTTAAAAGAAAAGGGGGGATTGGGGGGTACAGTGCAG
GGGAAAGAATAGTAGACATAATAGCAACAGACATACAAACTAAAGAATTACAAAAACAAATTACAAAAAT
TCAAAATTTTCGGGTTTATTACAGGGACAGCAGAGATCCAGTTTGGTTAATTAAGGTACCGAGGGCCTAT
TTCCCATGATTCCTTCATATTTGCATATACGATACAAGGCTGTTAGAGAGATAATTAGAATTAATTTGAC
TGTAAACACAAAGATATTAGTACAAAATACGTGACGTAGAAAGTAATAATTTCTTGGGTAGTTTGCAGTT
TTAAAATTATGTTTTAAAATGGACTATCATATGCTTACCGTAACTTGAAAGTATTTCGATTTCTTGGCTT
TATATATCTTGTGGAAAGGACGAAACACCGTTATCCAGAACAAACCATCGGTTTAAGAGCTATGCTGGAA
ACAGCATAGCAAGTTTAAATAAGGCTAGTCCGTTATCAACTTGAAAAAGTGGCACCGAGTCGGTGCTTTT
TTGAATTCGCTAGCTAGGTCTTGAAAGGAGTGGGAATTGGCTCCGGTGCCCGTCAGTGGGCAGAGCGCAC
ATCGCCCACAGTCCCCGAGAAGTTGGGGGGAGGGGTCGGCAATTGATCCGGTGCCTAGAGAAGGTGGCGC
GGGGTAAACTGGGAAAGTGATGTCGTGTACTGGCTCCGCCTTTTTCCCGAGGGTGGGGGAGAACCGTATA
TAAGTGCAGTAGTCGCCGTGAACGTTCTTTTTCGCAACGGGTTTGCCGCCAGAACACAGGACCGGTTCTA
GAGCGCTGCCACCATGGACAAGAAGTACAGCATCGGCCTGGACATCGGCACCAACTCTGTGGGCTGGGCC
GTGATCACCGACGAGTACAAGGTGCCCAGCAAGAAATTCAAGGTGCTGGGCAACACCGACCGGCACAGCA
TCAAGAAGAACCTGATCGGAGCCCTGCTGTTCGACAGCGGCGAAACAGCCGAGGCCACCCGGCTGAAGAG
AACCGCCAGAAGAAGATACACCAGACGGAAGAACCGGATCTGCTATCTGCAAGAGATCTTCAGCAACGAG
ATGGCCAAGGTGGACGACAGCTTCTTCCACAGACTGGAAGAGTCCTTCCTGGTGGAAGAGGATAAGAAGC
ACGAGCGGCACCCCATCTTCGGCAACATCGTGGACGAGGTGGCCTACCACGAGAAGTACCCCACCATCTA
CCACCTGAGAAAGAAACTGGTGGACAGCACCGACAAGGCCGACCTGCGGCTGATCTATCTGGCCCTGGCC
CACATGATCAAGTTCCGGGGCCACTTCCTGATCGAGGGCGACCTGAACCCCGACAACAGCGACGTGGACA
AGCTGTTCATCCAGCTGGTGCAGACCTACAACCAGCTGTTCGAGGAAAACCCCATCAACGCCAGCGGCGT
GGACGCCAAGGCCATCCTGTCTGCCAGACTGAGCAAGAGCAGACGGCTGGAAAATCTGATCGCCCAGCTG
CCCGGCGAGAAGAAGAATGGCCTGTTCGGAAACCTGATTGCCCTGAGCCTGGGCCTGACCCCCAACTTCA
AGAGCAACTTCGACCTGGCCGAGGATGCCAAACTGCAGCTGAGCAAGGACACCTACGACGACGACCTGGA
CAACCTGCTGGCCCAGATCGGCGACCAGTACGCCGACCTGTTTCTGGCCGCCAAGAACCTGTCCGACGCC
ATCCTGCTGAGCGACATCCTGAGAGTGAACACCGAGATCACCAAGGCCCCCCTGAGCGCCTCTATGATCA
AGAGATACGACGAGCACCACCAGGACCTGACCCTGCTGAAAGCTCTCGTGCGGCAGCAGCTGCCTGAGAA
GTACAAAGAGATTTTCTTCGACCAGAGCAAGAACGGCTACGCCGGCTACATTGACGGCGGAGCCAGCCAG
GAAGAGTTCTACAAGTTCATCAAGCCCATCCTGGAAAAGATGGACGGCACCGAGGAACTGCTCGTGAAGC
TGAACAGAGAGGACCTGCTGCGGAAGCAGCGGACCTTCGACAACGGCAGCATCCCCCACCAGATCCACCT
GGGAGAGCTGCACGCCATTCTGCGGCGGCAGGAAGATTTTTACCCATTCCTGAAGGACAACCGGGAAAAG
ATCGAGAAGATCCTGACCTTCCGCATCCCCTACTACGTGGGCCCTCTGGCCAGGGGAAACAGCAGATTCG
CCTGGATGACCAGAAAGAGCGAGGAAACCATCACCCCCTGGAACTTCGAGGAAGTGGTGGACAAGGGCGC
TTCCGCCCAGAGCTTCATCGAGCGGATGACCAACTTCGATAAGAACCTGCCCAACGAGAAGGTGCTGCCC
AAGCACAGCCTGCTGTACGAGTACTTCACCGTGTATAACGAGCTGACCAAAGTGAAATACGTGACCGAGG
GAATGAGAAAGCCCGCCTTCCTGAGCGGCGAGCAGAAAAAGGCCATCGTGGACCTGCTGTTCAAGACCAA
CCGGAAAGTGACCGTGAAGCAGCTGAAAGAGGACTACTTCAAGAAAATCGAGTGCTTCGACTCCGTGGAA
ATCTCCGGCGTGGAAGATCGGTTCAACGCCTCCCTGGGCACATACCACGATCTGCTGAAAATTATCAAGG
ACAAGGACTTCCTGGACAATGAGGAAAACGAGGACATTCTGGAAGATATCGTGCTGACCCTGACACTGTT
TGAGGACAGAGAGATGATCGAGGAACGGCTGAAAACCTATGCCCACCTGTTCGACGACAAAGTGATGAAG
CAGCTGAAGCGGCGGAGATACACCGGCTGGGGCAGGCTGAGCCGGAAGCTGATCAACGGCATCCGGGACA
AGCAGTCCGGCAAGACAATCCTGGATTTCCTGAAGTCCGACGGCTTCGCCAACAGAAACTTCATGCAGCT
GATCCACGACGACAGCCTGACCTTTAAAGAGGACATCCAGAAAGCCCAGGTGTCCGGCCAGGGCGATAGC
CTGCACGAGCACATTGCCAATCTGGCCGGCAGCCCCGCCATTAAGAAGGGCATCCTGCAGACAGTGAAGG
TGGTGGACGAGCTCGTGAAAGTGATGGGCCGGCACAAGCCCGAGAACATCGTGATCGAAATGGCCAGAGA
GAACCAGACCACCCAGAAGGGACAGAAGAACAGCCGCGAGAGAATGAAGCGGATCGAAGAGGGCATCAAA
GAGCTGGGCAGCCAGATCCTGAAAGAACACCCCGTGGAAAACACCCAGCTGCAGAACGAGAAGCTGTACC
TGTACTACCTGCAGAATGGGCGGGATATGTACGTGGACCAGGAACTGGACATCAACCGGCTGTCCGACTA
CGATGTGGACCATATCGTGCCTCAGAGCTTTCTGAAGGACGACTCCATCGACAACAAGGTGCTGACCAGA
AGCGACAAGAACCGGGGCAAGAGCGACAACGTGCCCTCCGAAGAGGTCGTGAAGAAGATGAAGAACTACT
GGCGGCAGCTGCTGAACGCCAAGCTGATTACCCAGAGAAAGTTCGACAATCTGACCAAGGCCGAGAGAGG
CGGCCTGAGCGAACTGGATAAGGCCGGCTTCATCAAGAGACAGCTGGTGGAAACCCGGCAGATCACAAAG
CACGTGGCACAGATCCTGGACTCCCGGATGAACACTAAGTACGACGAGAATGACAAGCTGATCCGGGAAG
TGAAAGTGATCACCCTGAAGTCCAAGCTGGTGTCCGATTTCCGGAAGGATTTCCAGTTTTACAAAGTGCG
CGAGATCAACAACTACCACCACGCCCACGACGCCTACCTGAACGCCGTCGTGGGAACCGCCCTGATCAAA
AAGTACCCTAAGCTGGAAAGCGAGTTCGTGTACGGCGACTACAAGGTGTACGACGTGCGGAAGATGATCG
CCAAGAGCGAGCAGGAAATCGGCAAGGCTACCGCCAAGTACTTCTTCTACAGCAACATCATGAACTTTTT
CAAGACCGAGATTACCCTGGCCAACGGCGAGATCCGGAAGCGGCCTCTGATCGAGACAAACGGCGAAACC
GGGGAGATCGTGTGGGATAAGGGCCGGGATTTTGCCACCGTGCGGAAAGTGCTGAGCATGCCCCAAGTGA
ATATCGTGAAAAAGACCGAGGTGCAGACAGGCGGCTTCAGCAAAGAGTCTATCCTGCCCAAGAGGAACAG
CGATAAGCTGATCGCCAGAAAGAAGGACTGGGACCCTAAGAAGTACGGCGGCTTCGACAGCCCCACCGTG
GCCTATTCTGTGCTGGTGGTGGCCAAAGTGGAAAAGGGCAAGTCCAAGAAACTGAAGAGTGTGAAAGAGC
TGCTGGGGATCACCATCATGGAAAGAAGCAGCTTCGAGAAGAATCCCATCGACTTTCTGGAAGCCAAGGG
CTACAAAGAAGTGAAAAAGGACCTGATCATCAAGCTGCCTAAGTACTCCCTGTTCGAGCTGGAAAACGGC
CGGAAGAGAATGCTGGCCTCTGCCGGCGAACTGCAGAAGGGAAACGAACTGGCCCTGCCCTCCAAATATG
TGAACTTCCTGTACCTGGCCAGCCACTATGAGAAGCTGAAGGGCTCCCCCGAGGATAATGAGCAGAAACA
GCTGTTTGTGGAACAGCACAAGCACTACCTGGACGAGATCATCGAGCAGATCAGCGAGTTCTCCAAGAGA
GTGATCCTGGCCGACGCTAATCTGGACAAAGTGCTGTCCGCCTACAACAAGCACCGGGATAAGCCCATCA
GAGAGCAGGCCGAGAATATCATCCACCTGTTTACCCTGACCAATCTGGGAGCCCCTGCCGCCTTCAAGTA
CTTTGACACCACCATCGACCGGAAGAGGTACACCAGCACCAAAGAGGTGCTGGACGCCACCCTGATCCAC
CAGAGCATCACCGGCCTGTACGAGACACGGATCGACCTGTCTCAGCTGGGAGGCGACAAGCGACCTGCCG
CCACAAAGAAGGCTGGACAGGCTAAGAAGAAGAAAGATTACAAAGACGATGACGATAAGGGATCCGGCGC
AACAAACTTCTCTCTGCTGAAACAAGCCGGAGATGTCGAAGAGAATCCTGGACCGACCGAGTACAAGCCC
ACGGTGCGCCTCGCCACCCGCGACGACGTCCCCAGGGCCGTACGCACCCTCGCCGCCGCGTTCGCCGACT
ACCCCGCCACGCGCCACACCGTCGATCCGGACCGCCACATCGAGCGGGTCACCGAGCTGCAAGAACTCTT
CCTCACGCGCGTCGGGCTCGACATCGGCAAGGTGTGGGTCGCGGACGACGGCGCCGCGGTGGCGGTCTGG
ACCACGCCGGAGAGCGTCGAAGCGGGGGCGGTGTTCGCCGAGATCGGCCCGCGCATGGCCGAGTTGAGCG
GTTCCCGGCTGGCCGCGCAGCAACAGATGGAAGGCCTCCTGGCGCCGCACCGGCCCAAGGAGCCCGCGTG
GTTCCTGGCCACCGTCGGAGTCTCGCCCGACCACCAGGGCAAGGGTCTGGGCAGCGCCGTCGTGCTCCCC
GGAGTGGAGGCGGCCGAGCGCGCCGGGGTGCCCGCCTTCCTGGAGACCTCCGCGCCCCGCAACCTCCCCT
TCTACGAGCGGCTCGGCTTCACCGTCACCGCCGACGTCGAGGTGCCCGAAGGACCGCGCACCTGGTGCAT
GACCCGCAAGCCCGGTGCCTGAACGCGTTAAGTCGACAATCAACCTCTGGATTACAAAATTTGTGAAAGA
TTGACTGGTATTCTTAACTATGTTGCTCCTTTTACGCTATGTGGATACGCTGCTTTAATGCCTTTGTATC
ATGCTATTGCTTCCCGTATGGCTTTCATTTTCTCCTCCTTGTATAAATCCTGGTTGCTGTCTCTTTATGA
GGAGTTGTGGCCCGTTGTCAGGCAACGTGGCGTGGTGTGCACTGTGTTTGCTGACGCAACCCCCACTGGT
TGGGGCATTGCCACCACCTGTCAGCTCCTTTCCGGGACTTTCGCTTTCCCCCTCCCTATTGCCACGGCGG
AACTCATCGCCGCCTGCCTTGCCCGCTGCTGGACAGGGGCTCGGCTGTTGGGCACTGACAATTCCGTGGT
GTTGTCGGGGAAATCATCGTCCTTTCCTTGGCTGCTCGCCTGTGTTGCCACCTGGATTCTGCGCGGGACG
TCCTTCTGCTACGTCCCTTCGGCCCTCAATCCAGCGGACCTTCCTTCCCGCGGCCTGCTGCCGGCTCTGC
GGCCTCTTCCGCGTCTTCGCCTTCGCCCTCAGACGAGTCGGATCTCCCTTTGGGCCGCCTCCCCGCGTCG
ACTTTAAGACCAATGACTTACAAGGCAGCTGTAGATCTTAGCCACTTTTTAAAAGAAAAGGGGGGACTGG
AAGGGCTAATTCACTCCCAACGAAGACAAGATCTGCTTTTTGCTTGTACTGGGTCTCTCTGGTTAGACCA
GATCTGAGCCTGGGAGCTCTCTGGCTAACTAGGGAACCCACTGCTTAAGCCTCAATAAAGCTTGCCTTGA
GTGCTTCAAGTAGTGTGTGCCCGTCTGTTGTGTGACTCTGGTAACTAGAGATCCCTCAGACCCTTTTAGT
CAGTGTGGAAAATCTCTAGCAGGGCCCGTTTAAACCCGCTGATCAGCCTCGACTGTGCCTTCTAGTTGCC
AGCCATCTGTTGTTTGCCCCTCCCCCGTGCCTTCCTTGACCCTGGAAGGTGCCACTCCCACTGTCCTTTC
CTAATAAAATGAGGAAATTGCATCGCATTGTCTGAGTAGGTGTCATTCTATTCTGGGGGGTGGGGTGGGG
CAGGACAGCAAGGGGGAGGATTGGGAAGACAATAGCAGGCATGCTGGGGATGCGGTGGGCTCTATGGCTT
CTGAGGCGGAAAGAACCAGCTGGGGCTCTAGGGGGTATCCCC
[124 nt withheld, positions 9073-9196]
C
[91 nt withheld, positions 9198-9288]
A
[49 nt withheld, positions 9290-9338]
CCTTTGACGTTGGAGTCCACGTTCTTT
[37 nt withheld, positions 9366-9402]
ACCCTATCTCGGTCTATTCTTTTGATTTATAAGGGATTTTGCCGATTTCGGCCTATTGGTTAAAAAATGA
GCTGATTTAACAAAAATTTAACGCGAATTAATTCTGTGGAATGTGTGTCAGTTAGGGTGTGGAAAGTCCC
CAGGCTCCCCAGCAGGCAGAAGTATGCAAAGCATGCATCTCAATTAGTCAGCAACCAGGTGTGGAAAGTC
CCCAGGCTCCCCAGCAGGCAGAAGTATGCAAAGCATGCATCTCAATTAGTCAGCAACCATAGTCCCGCCC
CTAACTCCGCCCATCCCGCCCCTAACTCCGCCCAGTTCCGCCCATTCTCCGCCCCATGGCTGACTAATTT
TTTTTATTTATGCAGAGGCCGAGGCCGCCTCTGCCTCTGAGCTATTCCAGAAGTAGTGAGGAGGCTTTTT
TGGAGGCCTAGGCTTTTGCAAAAAGCTCCCGGGAGCTTGTATATCCATTTTCGGATCTGATCAGCACGTG
TTGACAATTAATCATCGGCATAGTATATCGGCATAGTATAATACGACAAGGTGAGGAACTAAACCATGGC
CAAGTTGACCAGTGCCGTTCCGGTGCTCACCGCGCGCGACGTCGCCGGAGCGGTCGAGTTCTGGACCGAC
CGGCTCGGGTTCTCCCGGGACTTCGTGGAGGACGACTTCGCCGGTGTGGTCCGGGACGACGTGACCCTGT
TCATCAGCGCGGTCCAGGACCAGGTGGTGCCGGACAACACCCTGGCCTGGGTGTGGGTGCGCGGCCTGGA
CGAGCTGTACGCCGAGTGGTCGGAGGTCGTGTCCACGAACTTCCGGGACGCCTCCGGGCCGGCCATGACC
GAGATCGGCGAGCAGCCGTGGGGGCGGGAGTTCGCCCTGCGCGACCCGGCCGGCAACTGCGTGCACTTCG
TGGCCGAGGAGCAGGACTGACACGTGCTACGAGATTTCGATTCCACCGCCGCCTTCTATGAAAGGTTGGG
CTTCGGAATCGTTTTCCGGGACGCCGGCTGGATGATCCTCCAGCGCGGGGATCTCATGCTGGAGTTCTTC
GCCCACCCCAACTTGTTTATTGCAGCTTATAATGGTTACAAATAAAGCAATAGCATCACAAATTTCACAA
ATAAAGCATTTTTTTCACTGCATTCTAGTTGTGGTTTGTCCAAACTCATCAATGTATCTTATCATGTCTG
TATACCGTCGACCTCTAGCTAGAGCTTGGCGTAATCATGGTCATAGCTGTTTCCTGTGTGAAATTGTTAT
CCGCTCACAATTCCACACAACATACGAGCCGGAAGCATAAAGTGTAAAGCCTGGGGTGCCTAATGAGTGA
GCTAACTCACATTAATTGCGTTGCGCTCACTGCCCGCTTTCCAGTCGGGAAACCTGTCGTGCCAGCTGCA
TTAATGAATCGGCCAACGCGCGGGGAGAGGCGGTTTGCGTATTGGGCGCTCTTCCGCTTCCTCGCTCACT
GACTCGCTGCGCTCGGTCGTTCGGCTGCGGCGAGCGGTATCAGCTCACTCAAAGGCGGTAATACGGTTAT
CCACAGAATCAGGGGATAACGCAGGAAAGAACATGTGAGCAAAAGGCCAGCAAAAGGCCAGGAACCGTAA
AAAGGCCGCGTTGCTGGCGTTTTTCCATAGGCTCCGCCCCCCTGACGAGCATCACAAAAATCGACGCTCA
AGTCAGAGGTGGCGAAACCCGACAGGACTATAAAGATACCAGGCGTTTCCCCCTGGAAGCTCCCTCGTGC
GCTCTCCTGTTCCGACCCTGCCGCTTACCGGATACCTGTCCGCCTTTCTCCCTTCGGGAAGCGTGGCGCT
TTCTCATAGCTCACGCTGTAGGTATCTCAGTTCGGTGTAGGTCGTTCGCTCCAAGCTGGGCTGTGTGCAC
GAACCCCCCGTTCAGCCCGACCGCTGCGCCTTATCCGGTAACTATCGTCTTGAGTCCAACCCGGTAAGAC
ACGACTTATCGCCACTGGCAGCAGCCACTGGTAACAGGATTAGCAGAGCGAGGTATGTAGGCGGTGCTAC
AGAGTTCTTGAAGTGGTGGCCTAACTACGGCTACACTAGAAGAACAGTATTTGGTATCTGCGCTCTGCTG
AAGCCAGTTACCTTCGGAAAAAGAGTTGGTAGCTCTTGATCCGGCAAACAAACCACCGCTGGTAGCGGTG
GTTTTTTTGTTTGCAAGCAGCAGATTACGCGCAGAAAAAAAGGATCTCAAGAAGATCCTTTGATCTTTTC
TACGGGGTCTGACGCTCAGTGGAACGAAAACTCACGTTAAGGGATTTTGGTCATGAGATTATCAAAAAGG
ATCTTCACCTAGATCCTTTTAAATTAAAAATGAAGTTTTAAATCAATCTAAAGTATATATGAGTAAACTT
GGTCTGACAGTTACCAATGCTTAATCAGTGAGGCACCTATCTCAGCGATCTGTCTATTTCGTTCATCCAT
AGTTGCCTGACTCCCCGTCGTGTAGATAACTACGATACGGGAGGGCTTACCATCTGGCCCCAGTGCTGCA
ATGATACCGCGAGACCCACGCTCACCGGCTCCAGATTTATCAGCAATAAACCAGCCAGCCGGAAGGGCCG
AGCGCAGAAGTGGTCCTGCAACTTTATCCGCCTCCATCCAGTCTATTAATTGTTGCCGGGAAGCTAGAGT
AAGTAGTTCGCCAGTTAATAGTTTGCGCAACGTTGTTGCCATTGCTACAGGCATCGTGGTGTCACGCTCG
TCGTTTGGTATGGCTTCATTCAGCTCCGGTTCCCAACGATCAAGGCGAGTTACATGATCCCCCATGTTGT
GCAAAAAAGCGGTTAGCTCCTTCGGTCCTCCGATCGTTGTCAGAAGTAAGTTGGCCGCAGTGTTATCACT
CATGGTTATGGCAGCACTGCATAATTCTCTTACTGTCATGCCATCCGTAAGATGCTTTTCTGTGACTGGT
GAGTACTCAACCAAGTCATTCTGAGAATAGTGTATGCGGCGACCGAGTTGCTCTTGCCCGGCGTCAATAC
GGGATAATACCGCGCCACATAGCAGAACTTTAAAAGTGCTCATCATTGGAAAACGTTCTTCGGGGCGAAA
ACTCTCAAGGATCTTACCGCTGTTGAGATCCAGTTCGATGTAACCCACTCGTGCACCCAACTGATCTTCA
GCATCTTTTACTTTCACCAGCGTTTCTGGGTGAGCAAAAACAGGAAGGCAAAATGCCGCAAAAAAGGGAA
TAAGGGCGACACGGAAATGTTGAATACTCATACTCTTCCTTTTTCAATATTATTGAAGCATTTATCAGGG
TTATTGTCTCATGAGCGGATACATATTTGAATGTATTTAGAAAAATAAACAAATAGGGGTTCCGCGCACA
TTTCCCCGAAAAGTGCCACCTGACGTCGACGGATCGGGAGATCTCCCGATCCCCTATGGTGCACTCTCAG
TACAATCTGCTCTGATGCCGCATAGTTAAGCCAGTATCTGCTCCCTGCTTGTGTGTTGGAGGTCGCTGAG
TAGTGCGCGAGCAAAATTTAAGCTACAACAAGGCAAGGCTTGACCGACAATTGCATGAAGAATCTGCTTA
GGGTTAGGCGTTTTGCGCTGCTTCGCGATGTACGGGCCAGATATACGCGTT
Features (pLannotate 1.2.2; 33 found; start..end, strand, type, name):
      1..380     +  enhancer       CMV enhancer: human cytomegalovirus immediate early enhancer
    381..580     +  promoter       CMV promoter: human cytomegalovirus (CMV) immediate early promoter
    598..778     +  LTR            5' LTR (truncated): truncated 5' long terminal repeat (LTR) from HIV-1
    825..950     +  misc_feature   HIV-1 Ψ: packaging signal of human immunodeficiency virus type 1
    934..1297    +  CDS            HIV-1 gag (fragment): gag protein from human immunodeficiency virus 1; gag
   1443..1676    +  misc_feature   RRE: The Rev response element (RRE) of HIV-1 allows for Rev-dependent mRNA export from the nucleus to the cytoplasm.
   2053..2153    +  CDS            Rev (fragment): human immunodeficiency virus 1 (HIV-1) Rev protein; rev; enhances nuclear export of unspliced and incompletely spliced viral mRNAs
   2203..2320    +  misc_feature   cPPT/CTS: central polypurine tract and central termination sequence of HIV-1
   2371..2611    +  promoter       U6 promoter: RNA polymerase III promoter for human U6 snRNA
   2659..2726    +  misc_RNA       tracrRNA (fragment): trans-activating CRISPR RNA for the Streptococcus pyogenes CRISPR/Cas9 system
   2744..2762    +  CDS            small t antigen (fragment): SV40 (simian virus 40) small t antigen
   2788..2999    +  promoter       EF-1α core promoter: core promoter for human elongation factor EF-1α
   3024..7127    +  CDS            Cas9: Cas9 (Csn1) endonuclease from the Streptococcus pyogenes Type II CRISPR/Cas system generates RNA-guided double strand breaks in DNA
   7265..7862    +  CDS            PuroR (fragment): puromycin N-acetyltransferase; pac from Streptomyces; confers resistance to puromycin
   7878..8466    +  misc_feature   WPRE: woodchuck hepatitis virus posttranscriptional regulatory element
   8517..8536    +  misc_feature   cPPT/CTS (fragment): central polypurine tract and central termination sequence of HIV-1
   8538..8771    +  LTR            3' LTR (ΔU3): self-inactivating 3' long terminal repeat (LTR) from HIV-1
   8803..9027    +  polyA_signal   bGH poly(A) signal: bovine growth hormone polyadenylation signal
   9031..9052    +  promoter       SV40 promoter (fragment): SV40 enhancer and early promoter
   9073..9501    +  rep_origin     f1 ori (sequence partly withheld): f1 bacteriophage origin of replication; arrow indicates direction of (+) strand synthesis
   9515..9844    +  promoter       SV40 promoter: SV40 enhancer and early promoter
   9892..9939    +  promoter       EM7 promoter: synthetic bacterial promoter&nbsp
   9958..10332   +  CDS            BleoR: antibiotic-binding protein; Sh ble from Streptoalloteichus hindustanus; confers resistance to bleomycin, phleomycin, and Zeocin™
  10342..10467   +  CDS            ble (fragment): BLE_KLEPN - Experimental evidence at protein level: Swiss-Prot protein existence level 1. Binding protein with a strong affinity to the bleomycin family of antibiotics. Binds to CL990; an antimitotic-antibiotic compound. From Klebsiella pneumoniae.
  10462..10583   +  polyA_signal   SV40 poly(A) signal: SV40 polyadenylation signal
  10654..10676   -  protein_bind   lac operator (fragment): The lac repressor binds to the lac operator to inhibit transcription in E. coli. This inhibition can be relieved by adding lactose or isopropyl-β-D-thiogalactopyranoside (IPTG). lac repressor encoded by lacI
  10680..10710   -  promoter       lac promoter: promoter for the E. coli lac operon
  10725..10746   -  protein_bind   CAP binding site: CAP binding activates transcription in the presence of cAMP. E. coli catabolite activator protein
  10759..10851   -  CDS            lacI (fragment): lac repressor; lacI; The lac repressor binds to the lac operator to inhibit transcription in E. coli. This inhibition can be relieved by adding lactose or isopropyl-β-D-thiogalactopyranoside (IPTG).
  11034..11622   -  rep_origin     ori: high-copy-number ColE1/pMB1/pBR322/pUC origin of replication
  11793..12653   -  CDS            AmpR: β-lactamase; bla; confers resistance to ampicillin, carbenicillin, and related antibiotics
  12654..12758   -  promoter       AmpR promoter: bla
  12817..12869   -  misc_feature   bom (fragment): basis of mobility region from pBR322
