[The description below was written by a language model from this plasmid's Addgene catalogue record and pLannotate feature annotations shown in this document.]
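Description:
msPlekha3 (msFapp1) g2 lentiCRISPRv2-opti is an all-in-one lentiviral CRISPR knockout plasmid built on the LentiCRISPRv2-Opti backbone, carrying the second of the depositor's guide RNAs against mouse Plekha3 (also called Fapp1). It is propagated in E. coli through a high-copy ColE1/pUC-type origin with ampicillin selection (AmpR under its own promoter). The backbone also contains an f1 origin and an SV40/EM7-driven bleomycin/Zeocin resistance cassette lying outside the viral transfer region.

The transfer region follows a third-generation, self-inactivating design. A CMV enhancer/promoter replaces the U3 of a truncated HIV-1 5' LTR to drive genomic RNA production in packaging cells, followed by the Ψ packaging signal with a gag fragment, the Rev response element for Rev-dependent nuclear export, and the cPPT/CTS. The region ends in a ΔU3 3' LTR, with a bGH polyadenylation signal downstream. Within this frame, a human U6 RNA polymerase III promoter expresses the Plekha3-targeting spacer fused to a Streptococcus pyogenes sgRNA scaffold (annotated as a tracrRNA fragment). A separate EF-1α core promoter drives S. pyogenes Cas9 followed by a puromycin N-acetyltransferase coding sequence. The feature table does not annotate the element linking Cas9 and PuroR, nor any tags or localisation signals. A WPRE downstream enhances transcript expression.

Transduced mammalian cells can be selected with puromycin, and Cas9 cleavage directed by the guide is intended to disrupt Plekha3 in mouse cells. The construct was deposited in connection with a proteomic study of cellular responses to NLRP3 agonists.
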