Addgene plasmid #218649: msPlekha3 (msFapp1) g2 lentiCRISPRv2-opti
Purpose: Knockout vector for mouse Plekha3 (Fapp1)
Depositing lab: Wade Harper. Depositing organization: Harvard Medical School. Publication: Spatiotemporal proteomic profiling of cellular responses to NLRP3 agonists. Hollingsworth LR, Veeraraghavan P, Paulo JA, Harper JW. bioRxiv 2024.04.19.590338 10.1101/2024.04.19.590338.
Backbone
  Vector backbone: LentiCRISPRv2-Opti (Addgene #163126)
  Vector type: Mammalian Expression, Lentiviral, CRISPR
  Selectable markers: Puromycin
Growth in bacteria
  Bacterial resistance: Ampicillin, 100 μg/mL
  Growth temperature: 30°C
  Growth strain: NEB Stable
  Copy number: High Copy
Gene/Insert
  Gene/Insert name: Plekha3 (alt name: Fapp1)
  gRNA/shRNA sequence: TTATCCAGAACAAACCATCG
  Species: M. musculus (mouse)
  Entrez Gene: Plekha3 (a.k.a. FAPP1)
  Cloning method: Unknown
  Sequencing primers: 5′ hU6-F (5'-GAGGGCCTATTTCCCATGATT-3')
Terms and licenses: Academic/Nonprofit Terms; Industry Terms: Not Available to Industry
Depositor comments: Additional data, code, and other details related to this work (Hollingsworth et al. 2024) are available at https://harperlab.pubpub.org/pub/nlrp3/.
How to cite: msPlekha3 (msFapp1) g2 lentiCRISPRv2-opti was a gift from Wade Harper (Addgene plasmid # 218649 ; http://n2t.net/addgene:218649 ; RRID:Addgene_218649)
